>Addgene plasmid #145164 | pcDNA3-sACE2v1-Fc(IgG1) | addgene full sequence | sequence record 292577 | Addgene NGS Result
TCTAGAGGGCCCGTTTAAACCCGCTGATCAGCCTCGACTGTGCCTTCTAGTTGCCAGCCATCTGTTGTTT
GCCCCTCCCCCGTGCCTTCCTTGACCCTGGAAGGTGCCACTCCCACTGTCCTTTCCTAATAAAATGAGGA
AATTGCATCGCATTGTCTGAGTAGGTGTCATTCTATTCTGGGGGGTGGGGTGGGGCAGGACAGCAAGGGG
GAGGATTGGGAAGACAATAGCAGGCATGCTGGGGATGCGGTGGGCTCTATGGCTTCTGAGGCGGAAAGAA
CCAGCTGGGGCTCTAGGGGGTATCCCC
[124 nt withheld, positions 308-431]
C
[91 nt withheld, positions 433-523]
A
[49 nt withheld, positions 525-573]
CCTTTGACGTTGGAGTCCACGTTCTTT
[37 nt withheld, positions 601-637]
ACCCTATCTCGGTCTATTCTTTTGATTTATAAGGGATTTTGCCGATTTCGGCCTATTGGTTAAAAAATGA
GCTGATTTAACAAAAATTTAACGCGAATTAATTCTGTGGAATGTGTGTCAGTTAGGGTGTGGAAAGTCCC
CAGGCTCCCCAGCAGGCAGAAGTATGCAAAGCATGCATCTCAATTAGTCAGCAACCAGGTGTGGAAAGTC
CCCAGGCTCCCCAGCAGGCAGAAGTATGCAAAGCATGCATCTCAATTAGTCAGCAACCATAGTCCCGCCC
CTAACTCCGCCCATCCCGCCCCTAACTCCGCCCAGTTCCGCCCATTCTCCGCCCCATGGCTGACTAATTT
TTTTTATTTATGCAGAGGCCGAGGCCGCCTCTGCCTCTGAGCTATTCCAGAAGTAGTGAGGAGGCTTTTT
TGGAGGCCTAGGCTTTTGCAAAAAGCTCCCGGGAGCTTGTATATCCATTTTCGGATCTGATCAAGAGACA
GGATGAGGATCGTTTCGCATGATTGAACAAGATGGATTGCACGCAGGTTCTCCGGCCGCTTGGGTGGAGA
GGCTATTCGGCTATGACTGGGCACAACAGACAATCGGCTGCTCTGATGCCGCCGTGTTCCGGCTGTCAGC
GCAGGGGCGCCCGGTTCTTTTTGTCAAGACCGACCTGTCCGGTGCCCTGAATGAACTGCAGGACGAGGCA
GCGCGGCTATCGTGGCTGGCCACGACGGGCGTTCCTTGCGCAGCTGTGCTCGACGTTGTCACTGAAGCGG
GAAGGGACTGGCTGCTATTGGGCGAAGTGCCGGGGCAGGATCTCCTGTCATCTCACCTTGCTCCTGCCGA
GAAAGTATCCATCATGGCTGATGCAATGCGGCGGCTGCATACGCTTGATCCGGCTACCTGCCCATTCGAC
CACCAAGCGAAACATCGCATCGAGCGAGCACGTACTCGGATGGAAGCCGGTCTTGTCGATCAGGATGATC
TGGACGAAGAGCATCAGGGGCTCGCGCCAGCCGAACTGTTCGCCAGGCTCAAGGCGCGCATGCCCGACGG
CGAGGATCTCGTCGTGACCCATGGCGATGCCTGCTTGCCGAATATCATGGTGGAAAATGGCCGCTTTTCT
GGATTCATCGACTGTGGCCGGCTGGGTGTGGCGGACCGCTATCAGGACATAGCGTTGGCTACCCGTGATA
TTGCTGAAGAGCTTGGCGGCGAATGGGCTGACCGCTTCCTCGTGCTTTACGGTATCGCCGCTCCCGATTC
GCAGCGCATCGCCTTCTATCGCCTTCTTGACGAGTTCTTCTGAGCGGGACTCTGGGGTTCGAAATGACCG
ACCAAGCGACGCCCAACCTGCCATCACGAGATTTCGATTCCACCGCCGCCTTCTATGAAAGGTTGGGCTT
CGGAATCGTTTTCCGGGACGCCGGCTGGATGATCCTCCAGCGCGGGGATCTCATGCTGGAGTTCTTCGCC
CACCCCAACTTGTTTATTGCAGCTTATAATGGTTACAAATAAAGCAATAGCATCACAAATTTCACAAATA
AAGCATTTTTTTCACTGCATTCTAGTTGTGGTTTGTCCAAACTCATCAATGTATCTTATCATGTCTGTAT
ACCGTCGACCTCTAGCTAGAGCTTGGCGTAATCATGGTCATAGCTGTTTCCTGTGTGAAATTGTTATCCG
CTCACAATTCCACACAACATACGAGCCGGAAGCATAAAGTGTAAAGCCTGGGGTGCCTAATGAGTGAGCT
AACTCACATTAATTGCGTTGCGCTCACTGCCCGCTTTCCAGTCGGGAAACCTGTCGTGCCAGCTGCATTA
ATGAATCGGCCAACGCGCGGGGAGAGGCGGTTTGCGTATTGGGCGCTCTTCCGCTTCCTCGCTCACTGAC
TCGCTGCGCTCGGTCGTTCGGCTGCGGCGAGCGGTATCAGCTCACTCAAAGGCGGTAATACGGTTATCCA
CAGAATCAGGGGATAACGCAGGAAAGAACATGTGAGCAAAAGGCCAGCAAAAGGCCAGGAACCGTAAAAA
GGCCGCGTTGCTGGCGTTTTTCCATAGGCTCCGCCCCCCTGACGAGCATCACAAAAATCGACGCTCAAGT
CAGAGGTGGCGAAACCCGACAGGACTATAAAGATACCAGGCGTTTCCCCCTGGAAGCTCCCTCGTGCGCT
CTCCTGTTCCGACCCTGCCGCTTACCGGATACCTGTCCGCCTTTCTCCCTTCGGGAAGCGTGGCGCTTTC
TCATAGCTCACGCTGTAGGTATCTCAGTTCGGTGTAGGTCGTTCGCTCCAAGCTGGGCTGTGTGCACGAA
CCCCCCGTTCAGCCCGACCGCTGCGCCTTATCCGGTAACTATCGTCTTGAGTCCAACCCGGTAAGACACG
ACTTATCGCCACTGGCAGCAGCCACTGGTAACAGGATTAGCAGAGCGAGGTATGTAGGCGGTGCTACAGA
GTTCTTGAAGTGGTGGCCTAACTACGGCTACACTAGAAGAACAGTATTTGGTATCTGCGCTCTGCTGAAG
CCAGTTACCTTCGGAAAAAGAGTTGGTAGCTCTTGATCCGGCAAACAAACCACCGCTGGTAGCGGTGGTT
TTTTTGTTTGCAAGCAGCAGATTACGCGCAGAAAAAAAGGATCTCAAGAAGATCCTTTGATCTTTTCTAC
GGGGTCTGACGCTCAGTGGAACGAAAACTCACGTTAAGGGATTTTGGTCATGAGATTATCAAAAAGGATC
TTCACCTAGATCCTTTTAAATTAAAAATGAAGTTTTAAATCAATCTAAAGTATATATGAGTAAACTTGGT
CTGACAGTTACCAATGCTTAATCAGTGAGGCACCTATCTCAGCGATCTGTCTATTTCGTTCATCCATAGT
TGCCTGACTCCCCGTCGTGTAGATAACTACGATACGGGAGGGCTTACCATCTGGCCCCAGTGCTGCAATG
ATACCGCGAGACCCACGCTCACCGGCTCCAGATTTATCAGCAATAAACCAGCCAGCCGGAAGGGCCGAGC
GCAGAAGTGGTCCTGCAACTTTATCCGCCTCCATCCAGTCTATTAATTGTTGCCGGGAAGCTAGAGTAAG
TAGTTCGCCAGTTAATAGTTTGCGCAACGTTGTTGCCATTGCTACAGGCATCGTGGTGTCACGCTCGTCG
TTTGGTATGGCTTCATTCAGCTCCGGTTCCCAACGATCAAGGCGAGTTACATGATCCCCCATGTTGTGCA
AAAAAGCGGTTAGCTCCTTCGGTCCTCCGATCGTTGTCAGAAGTAAGTTGGCCGCAGTGTTATCACTCAT
GGTTATGGCAGCACTGCATAATTCTCTTACTGTCATGCCATCCGTAAGATGCTTTTCTGTGACTGGTGAG
TACTCAACCAAGTCATTCTGAGAATAGTGTATGCGGCGACCGAGTTGCTCTTGCCCGGCGTCAATACGGG
ATAATACCGCGCCACATAGCAGAACTTTAAAAGTGCTCATCATTGGAAAACGTTCTTCGGGGCGAAAACT
CTCAAGGATCTTACCGCTGTTGAGATCCAGTTCGATGTAACCCACTCGTGCACCCAACTGATCTTCAGCA
TCTTTTACTTTCACCAGCGTTTCTGGGTGAGCAAAAACAGGAAGGCAAAATGCCGCAAAAAAGGGAATAA
GGGCGACACGGAAATGTTGAATACTCATACTCTTCCTTTTTCAATATTATTGAAGCATTTATCAGGGTTA
TTGTCTCATGAGCGGATACATATTTGAATGTATTTAGAAAAATAAACAAATAGGGGTTCCGCGCACATTT
CCCCGAAAAGTGCCACCTGACGTCGACGGATCGGGAGATCTCCCGATCCCCTATGGTGCACTCTCAGTAC
AATCTGCTCTGATGCCGCATAGTTAAGCCAGTATCTGCTCCCTGCTTGTGTGTTGGAGGTCGCTGAGTAG
TGCGCGAGCAAAATTTAAGCTACAACAAGGCAAGGCTTGACCGACAATTGCATGAAGAATCTGCTTAGGG
TTAGGCGTTTTGCGCTGCTTCGCGATGTACGGGCCAGATATACGCGTTGACATTGATTATTGACTAGTTA
TTAATAGTAATCAATTACGGGGTCATTAGTTCATAGCCCATATATGGAGTTCCGCGTTACATAACTTACG
GTAAATGGCCCGCCTGGCTGACCGCCCAACGACCCCCGCCCATTGACGTCAATAATGACGTATGTTCCCA
TAGTAACGCCAATAGGGACTTTCCATTGACGTCAATGGGTGGAGTATTTACGGTAAACTGCCCACTTGGC
AGTACATCAAGTGTATCATATGCCAAGTACGCCCCCTATTGACGTCAATGACGGTAAATGGCCCGCCTGG
CATTATGCCCAGTACATGACCTTATGGGACTTTCCTACTTGGCAGTACATCTACGTATTAGTCATCGCTA
TTACCATGGTGATGCGGTTTTGGCAGTACATCAATGGGCGTGGATAGCGGTTTGACTCACGGGGATTTCC
AAGTCTCCACCCCATTGACGTCAATGGGAGTTTGTTTTGGCACCAAAATCAACGGGACTTTCCAAAATGT
CGTAACAACTCCGCCCCATTGACGCAAATGGGCGGTAGGCGTGTACGGTGGGAGGTCTATATAAGCAGAG
CTCTCTGGCTAACTAGAGAACCCACTGCTTACTGGCTTATCGAAATTAATACGACTCACTATAGGGAGAC
CCAAGCTGGCTAGCGCCACCATGTCAAGCTCTTCCTGGCTCCTTCTCAGCCTTGTTGCTGTAACTGCTGC
TCAGTCCACCATTGAGGAACAGGCCAAGACATTTTTGGACAAGTTTAACGCCGAAGCCGAAGACCTGTTC
TATCAAAGTTCACTTGCTTCTTGGAATTATAACACCAATATTACTGAAGAGAATGTCCAAAACATGAATA
ATGCTGGGGACAAATGGTCTGCCTTTTTAAAGGAACAGTCCACACTTGCCCAAATGTATCCACTACAAGA
AATTCAGAATCTCCAAGTCAAGCTTCAGCTGCAGGCTCTTCAGCAAAATGGGTCTTCAGTGCTCTCAGAA
GACAAGAGCAAACGGTTGAACACAATTCTAAATACAATGAGCACCATCTACAGTACTGGAAAAGTTTGTA
ACCCAGATAATCCACAAGAATGCTTATTACTTGAACCAGGTTTGAATGAAATAATGGCAAACAGTTTAGA
CTACAATGAGAGGCTCTGGGCTTGGGAAAGCTGGAGATCTGAGGTCGGCAAGCAGCTGAGGCCATTATAT
GAAGAGTATGTGGTCTTGAAAAATGAGATGGCAAGAGCAAATCATTATGAGGACTATGGGGATTATTGGA
GAGGAGACTATGAAGTAAATGGGGTAGATGGCTATGACTACAGCCGCGGCCAGTTGATTGAAGATGTGGA
ACATACCTTTGAAGAGATTAAACCATTATATGAACATCTTCATGCCTATGTGAGGGCAAAGTTGATGAAT
GCCTATCCTTCCTATATCAGTCCAATTGGATGCCTCCCTGCTCATTTGCTTGGTGATATGTGGGGTAGAT
TTTGGACAAATCTGTACTCTTTGACAGTTCCCTTTGGACAGAAACCAAACATAGATGTTACTGATGCAAT
GGTGGACCAGGCCTGGGATGCACAGAGAATATTCAAGGAGGCCGAGAAGTTCTTTGTATCTGTTGGTCTT
CCTAATATGACTCCAGGATTCTGGGAAAATTCCATGCTAACGGACCCAGGAAATGTTCAGAAAGCAGTCT
GCCATCCCACAGCTTGGGACCTGGGGAAGGGCGACTTCAGGATTCTTATGTGCACAAAGGTGACAATGGA
CGACTTCCTGACAGCTCATCATGAGATGGGGCATATCCAGTATGATATGGCATATCTTGCACAACCTTTT
CTGCTAAGAAATGGAGCTAATGAAGGATTCCATGAAGCTGTTGGGGAAATCATGTCACTTTCTGCAGCCA
CACCTAAGCATTTAAAATCCATTGGTCTTCTGTCACCCGATTTTCAAGAAGACAATGAAACAGAAATAAA
CTTCCTGCTCAAACAAGCACTCACGATTGTTGGGACTCTGCCATTTACTTACATGTTAGAGAAGTGGAGG
TGGATGGTCTTTAAAGGGGAAATTCCCAAAGACCAGTGGATGAAAAAGTGGTGGGAGATGAAGCGAGAGA
TAGTTGGGGTGGTGGAACCTGTGCCCCATGATGAAACATACTGTGACCCCGCATCTCTGTTCCATGTTTC
TAATGATTACTCATTCATTCGATATTACACAAGGACCCTTTACCAATTCCAGTTTCAAGAAGCACTTTGT
CAAGCAGCTAAACATGAAGGCCCTCTGCACAAATGTGACATCTCAAACTCTACAGAAGCTGGACAGAAAC
TGTTCAATATGCTGAGGCTTGGAAAATCAGAACCCTGGACCCTAGCATTGGAAAATGTTGTAGGAGCAAA
GAACATGAATGTAAGGCCACTGCTCAACTACTTTGAGCCCTTATTTACCTGGCTGAAAGACCAGAACAAG
AATTCTTTTGTGGGATGGAGTACCGACTGGAGTCCATATGCAGACGGATCCGACAAAACTCACACATGCC
CACCGTGCCCAGCACCTGAACTCCTGGGGGGACCGTCAGTCTTCCTCTTCCCCCCAAAACCCAAGGACAC
CCTCATGATCTCCCGGACCCCTGAGGTCACATGCGTGGTGGTGGACGTGAGCCACGAAGACCCTGAGGTC
AAGTTCAACTGGTACGTGGACGGCGTGGAGGTGCATAATGCCAAGACAAAGCCGCGGGAGGAGCAGTACA
ACAGCACGTACCGTGTGGTCAGCGTCCTCACCGTCCTGCACCAGGACTGGCTGAATGGCAAGGAGTACAA
GTGCAAGGTCTCCAACAAAGCCCTCCCAGCCCCCATCGAGAAAACCATCTCCAAAGCCAAAGGGCAGCCC
CGAGAACCACAGGTGTACACCCTGCCCCCATCCCGGGAGGAGATGACCAAGAACCAGGTCAGCCTGACCT
GCCTGGTCAAAGGCTTCTATCCCAGCGACATCGCCGTGGAGTGGGAGAGCAATGGGCAGCCGGAGAACAA
CTACAAGACCACGCCTCCCGTGCTGGACTCCGACGGCTCCTTCTTCCTCTACAGCAAGCTCACCGTGGAC
AAGAGCAGGTGGCAGCAGGGGAACGTCTTCTCATGCTCCGTGATGCACGAGGCTCTGCACAACCACTACA
CGCAGAAGAGCCTCTCCCTGTCTCCGGGTAAATGATAACTCGAG
Features (pLannotate 1.2.2; 21 found; start..end, strand, type, name):
     38..262     +  polyA_signal   bGH poly(A) signal: bovine growth hormone polyadenylation signal
    266..287     +  promoter       SV40 promoter (fragment): SV40 enhancer and early promoter
    308..736     +  rep_origin     f1 ori (sequence partly withheld): f1 bacteriophage origin of replication; arrow indicates direction of (+) strand synthesis
    750..1079    +  promoter       SV40 promoter: SV40 enhancer and early promoter
   1146..1937    +  CDS            neo: KKA2_KLEPN - Also known as kan, nptII. Experimental evidence at protein level: Swiss-Prot protein existence level 1. Resistance to kanamycin, neomycin, paromomycin, ribostamycin, butirosin and gentamicin B. From Klebsiella pneumoniae.
   1961..2119    +  CDS            ble (fragment): BLE_KLEPN - Experimental evidence at protein level: Swiss-Prot protein existence level 1. Binding protein with a strong affinity to the bleomycin family of antibiotics. Binds to CL990; an antimitotic-antibiotic compound. From Klebsiella pneumoniae.
   2114..2235    +  polyA_signal   SV40 poly(A) signal: SV40 polyadenylation signal
   2308..2324    -  protein_bind   lac operator: The lac repressor binds to the lac operator to inhibit transcription in E. coli. This inhibition can be relieved by adding lactose or isopropyl-β-D-thiogalactopyranoside (IPTG). lac repressor encoded by lacI
   2332..2362    -  promoter       lac promoter: promoter for the E. coli lac operon
   2377..2398    -  protein_bind   CAP binding site: CAP binding activates transcription in the presence of cAMP. E. coli catabolite activator protein
   2411..2503    -  CDS            lacI (fragment): lac repressor; lacI; The lac repressor binds to the lac operator to inhibit transcription in E. coli. This inhibition can be relieved by adding lactose or isopropyl-β-D-thiogalactopyranoside (IPTG).
   2686..3274    -  rep_origin     ori: high-copy-number ColE1/pMB1/pBR322/pUC origin of replication
   3445..4305    -  CDS            AmpR: β-lactamase; bla; confers resistance to ampicillin, carbenicillin, and related antibiotics
   4306..4410    -  promoter       AmpR promoter: bla
   4469..4521    -  misc_feature   bom (fragment): basis of mobility region from pBR322
   4676..5055    +  enhancer       CMV enhancer: human cytomegalovirus immediate early enhancer
   5056..5259    +  promoter       CMV promoter: human cytomegalovirus (CMV) immediate early promoter
   5255..5288    +  LTR            5' LTR (truncated) (fragment): truncated 5' long terminal repeat (LTR) from HIV-1
   5304..5322    +  promoter       T7 promoter: promoter for bacteriophage T7 RNA polymerase
   5348..7204    +  CDS            ACE2 (fragment): ACE2_HUMAN - Experimental evidence at protein level: Swiss-Prot protein existence level 1. [Isoform 2]: (Microbial infection) Non-functional as a receptor for human coronavirus SARS-CoV-2. From Homo sapiens (Human).
   7199..7879    +  CDS            IGHG1 (fragment): IGHG1_HUMAN - Experimental evidence at protein level: Swiss-Prot protein existence level 1. Constant region of immunoglobulin heavy chains. Immunoglobulins, also known as antibodies, are membrane-bound or secreted glycoproteins produced by B lymphocytes. In the recognition phase of humoral immunity, the membrane-bound immunoglobulins serve as receptors which, upon binding of a specific antigen, trigger the clonal expansion and differentiation of B lymphocytes into immunoglobulins- secreting plasma cells. Secreted immunoglobulins mediate the effector phase of humoral immunity, which results in
