[The description below was written by a language model from this plasmid's Addgene catalogue record and pLannotate feature annotations shown in this document.]
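Description:
pcDNA3-sACE2v1-Fc(IgG1) is a mammalian expression plasmid of about 7.9 kb built on the Invitrogen pcDNA3.1(+) backbone. It is propagated in E. coli as a high-copy plasmid through a ColE1/pUC-type origin and selected with ampicillin via the β-lactamase gene. An f1 origin is also present. For selection in mammalian cells, the backbone carries a neomycin phosphotransferase cassette driven by the SV40 enhancer/early promoter and terminated by an SV40 polyadenylation signal, which confers G418 resistance. The automated annotation also flags short fragments (ble, lacI, bom, an HIV-1 LTR-like stretch and a small SV40 promoter piece). These appear to be backbone remnants or short similarity matches rather than functional parts.

The payload, cloned between NheI and XhoI, is transcribed from the human CMV immediate-early enhancer/promoter and terminated by the bovine growth hormone polyadenylation signal. A T7 promoter lies just upstream of the coding region. The insert encodes the extracellular, soluble protease domain of human angiotensin-converting enzyme 2 (residues M1–D615) with four substitutions: H34A, T92Q, Q325P and A386L. Together these define "high affinity variant 1". The domain is fused at its C terminus to the Fc region of human IgG1, and the feature table shows the ACE2 and IGHG1 coding segments directly adjoining. Because the insert starts at the native M1, the protein should retain ACE2's own signal sequence and be secreted, and Fc fusions generally dimerise and can be captured on protein A or G. The associated work engineered human ACE2 for stronger binding to the SARS-CoV-2 spike protein, so the plasmid is suited to producing this soluble decoy receptor in transfected mammalian cells for binding and related studies.
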