Addgene plasmid #145164: pcDNA3-sACE2v1-Fc(IgG1)
Purpose: Mammalian expression plasmid for soluble ACE2-Fc fusion (IgG1) high affinity variant 1
Depositing lab: Erik Procko. Depositing organization: University of Illinois at Urbana-Champaign. Publication: Engineering human ACE2 to optimize binding to the spike protein of SARS coronavirus 2. Chan KK, Dorosky D, Sharma P, Abbasi SA, Dye JM, Kranz DM, Herbert AS, Procko E. Science. 2020 Sep 4;369(6508):1261-1265. doi: 10.1126/science.abc0870. Epub 2020 Aug 4. PubMed 32753553.
Backbone
  Vector backbone: pcDNA3.1(+)
  Backbone manufacturer: Invitrogen
  Backbone size w/o insert (bp): 5332
  Total vector size (bp): 7888
  Vector type: Mammalian Expression
  Selectable markers: Neomycin (select with G418)
Growth in bacteria
  Bacterial resistance: Ampicillin, 100 μg/mL
  Growth temperature: 37°C
  Growth strain: DH5alpha
  Copy number: High Copy
Gene/Insert
  Gene/Insert name: Angiotensin-converting enzyme 2 (alt names: ACE2; peptidyl-dipeptidase A)
  Species: H. sapiens (human)
  Insert size (bp): 2556
  Mutation: Extracellular, soluble protease domain (a.a. M1-D615) with mutations H34A, T92Q, Q325P, A386L
  GenBank ID: NM_021804.1
  Entrez Gene: ACE2 (a.k.a. ACEH)
  Promoter: CMV
  Tag / fusion protein: Fc region of human IgG1 (C terminal on insert)
  Cloning method: Restriction Enzyme; 5′ cloning site NheI (not destroyed); 3′ cloning site XhoI (not destroyed)
  Sequencing primers: 5′ CMV-fwd; 3′ BGH-rev
Terms and licenses: Academic/Nonprofit Terms; Industry Terms: Not Available to Industry
Depositor comments: Please visit https://www.biorxiv.org/content/10.1101/2020.03.16.994236v1 for BioRxiv preprint.
How to cite: pcDNA3-sACE2v1-Fc(IgG1) was a gift from Erik Procko (Addgene plasmid # 145164 ; http://n2t.net/addgene:145164 ; RRID:Addgene_145164)
